>Addgene plasmid #66379 | GPR87-Tango | addgene full sequence | sequence record 419752 | Addgene NGS Result
GACATTGATTATTGACTAGTTATTAATAGTAATCAATTACGGGGTCATTAGTTCATAGCCCATATATGGA
GTTCCGCGTTACATAACTTACGGTAAATGGCCCGCCTGGCTGACCGCCCAACGACCCCCGCCCATTGACG
TCAATAATGACGTATGTTCCCATAGTAACGCCAATAGGGACTTTCCATTGACGTCAATGGGTGGAGTATT
TACGGTAAACTGCCCACTTGGCAGTACATCAAGTGTATCATATGCCAAGTACGCCCCCTATTGACGTCAA
TGACGGTAAATGGCCCGCCTGGCATTATGCCCAGTACATGACCTTATGGGACTTTCCTACTTGGCAGTAC
ATCTACGTATTAGTCATCGCTATTACCATGGTGATGCGGTTTTGGCAGTACATCAATGGGCGTGGATAGC
GGTTTGACTCACGGGGATTTCCAAGTCTCCACCCCATTGACGTCAATGGGAGTTTGTTTTGGCACCAAAA
TCAACGGGACTTTCCAAAATGTCGTAACAACTCCGCCCCATTGACGCAAATGGGCGGTAGGCGTGTACGG
TGGGAGGTCTATATAAGCAGAGCTCTCTGGCTAACTAGAGAACCCACTGCTTACTGGCTTATCGAAATTA
ATACGACTCACTATAGGGAGACCCAAGCTGGCTAGCGTTTAAACTTAAGCTTGGTACCGAGCTCGGATCC
ACTAGTCCAGTGTGGTGGAATTCTGCAGATATCCAGCACAGTGGCGGCCGCGCCACCATGAAGACGATCA
TCGCCCTGAGCTACATCTTCTGCCTGGTATTCGCCGACTACAAGGACGATGATGACGCCAGCATCGATAT
GGGCTTTAATTTGACTTTGGCCAAACTTCCGAATAATGAGCTTCACGGGCAGGAGAGTCATAACAGCGGC
AATAGATCCGACGGCCCGGGGAAAAATACAACACTCCACAATGAGTTTGACACCATCGTGCTCCCTGTAC
TGTATCTCATCATCTTCGTTGCATCCATCCTGCTTAACGGCCTCGCAGTGTGGATTTTTTTCCACATAAG
GAACAAGACATCTTTCATATTTTACCTCAAAAACATAGTCGTGGCTGATCTGATAATGACCCTCACTTTC
CCCTTTCGAATAGTACACGACGCCGGCTTTGGCCCCTGGTATTTCAAGTTCATACTGTGTCGCTATACTA
GCGTCCTGTTCTACGCTAATATGTACACATCTATCGTTTTCCTGGGACTGATCTCTATCGACAGATACCT
GAAAGTCGTAAAACCGTTCGGGGACAGTCGAATGTACAGTATCACATTCACGAAGGTCCTCAGTGTATGC
GTGTGGGTGATCATGGCTGTTCTTAGTCTGCCTAACATAATTCTGACAAATGGGCAGCCCACTGAGGACA
ACATCCACGATTGCTCAAAGCTTAAATCTCCGCTTGGGGTGAAGTGGCATACTGCCGTGACATACGTTAA
TTCTTGCCTGTTTGTCGCCGTACTTGTCATTCTGATTGGCTGTTATATCGCTATCTCTAGGTACATTCAC
AAGTCCTCAAGGCAGTTTATAAGTCAGTCATCCAGAAAGAGGAAACATAATCAGAGCATCAGAGTGGTGG
TCGCAGTATTCTTTACATGTTTTCTGCCTTACCACCTGTGTCGGATCCCATTTACCTTCAGCCATCTCGA
TCGGTTGCTCGACGAGAGCGCTCAAAAAATCTTGTACTATTGTAAGGAGATCACGCTGTTCCTGTCTGCC
TGCAATGTGTGCCTCGATCCTATTATTTATTTCTTCATGTGTCGGAGCTTCTCAAGAAGACTTTTCAAGA
AAAGTAATATCAGAACGCGATCTGAGAGCATTCGAAGCTTGCAGTCTGTAAGAAGGTCCGAAGTGCGGAT
TTACTACGACTATACAGATGTGATCGATACCGGTGGACGCACCCCACCCAGCCTGGGTCCCCAAGATGAG
TCCTGCACCACCGCCAGCTCCTCCCTGGCCAAGGACACTTCATCGACCGGTGAGAACCTGTACTTCCAGC
TAAGATTAGATAAAAGTAAAGTGATTAACAGCGCATTAGAGCTGCTTAATGAGGTCGGAATCGAAGGTTT
AACAACCCGTAAACTCGCCCAGAAGCTAGGTGTAGAGCAGCCTACATTGTATTGGCATGTAAAAAATAAG
CGGGCTTTGCTCGACGCCTTAGCCATTGAGATGTTAGATAGGCACCATACTCACTTTTGCCCTTTAGAAG
GGGAAAGCTGGCAAGATTTTTTACGTAATAACGCTAAAAGTTTTAGATGTGCTTTACTAAGTCATCGCGA
TGGAGCAAAAGTACATTTAGGTACACGGCCTACAGAAAAACAGTATGAAACTCTCGAAAATCAATTAGCC
TTTTTATGCCAACAAGGTTTTTCACTAGAGAATGCATTATATGCACTCAGCGCTGTGGGGCATTTTACTT
TAGGTTGCGTATTGGAAGATCAAGAGCATCAAGTCGCTAAAGAAGAAAGGGAAACACCTACTACTGATAG
TATGCCGCCATTATTACGACAAGCTATCGAATTATTTGATCACCAAGGTGCAGAGCCAGCCTTCTTATTC
GGCCTTGAATTGATCATATGCGGATTAGAAAAACAACTTAAATGTGAAAGTGGGTCCGCGTACAGCCGCG
CGCGTACGAAAAACAATTACGGGTCTACCATCGAGGGCCTGCTCGATCTCCCGGACGACGACGCCCCCGA
AGAGGCGGGGCTGGCGGCTCCGCGCCTGTCCTTTCTCCCCGCGGGACACACGCGCAGACTGTCGACGGCC
CCCCCGACCGATGTCAGCCTGGGGGACGAGCTCCACTTAGACGGCGAGGACGTGGCGATGGCGCATGCCG
ACGCGCTAGACGATTTCGATCTGGACATGTTGGGGGACGGGGATTCCCCGGGTCCGGGATTTACCCCCCA
CGACTCCGCCCCCTACGGCGCTCTGGATATGGCCGACTTCGAGTTTGAGCAGATGTTTACCGATGCCCTT
GGAATTGACGAGTACGGTGGGTAGTCTAGAGGGCCCGTTTAAACCCGCTGATCAGCCTCGACTGTGCCTT
CTAGTTGCCAGCCATCTGTTGTTTGCCCCTCCCCCGTGCCTTCCTTGACCCTGGAAGGTGCCACTCCCAC
TGTCCTTTCCTAATAAAATGAGGAAATTGCATCGCATTGTCTGAGTAGGTGTCATTCTATTCTGGGGGGT
GGGGTGGGGCAGGACAGCAAGGGGGAGGATTGGGAAGACAATAGCAGGCATGCTGGGGATGCGGTGGGCT
CTATGGCTTCTGAGGCGGAAAGAACCAGCTGGGGCTCTAGGGGGTATCCCC
[124 nt withheld, positions 3342-3465]
C
[91 nt withheld, positions 3467-3557]
A
[49 nt withheld, positions 3559-3607]
CCTTTGACGTTGGAGTCCACGTTCTTT
[37 nt withheld, positions 3635-3671]
ACCCTATCTCGGTCTATTCTTTTGATTTATAAGGGATTTTGCCGATTTCGGCCTATTGGTTAAAAAATGA
GCTGATTTAACAAAAATTTAACGCGAATTAATTCTGTGGAATGTGTGTCAGTTAGGGTGTGGAAAGTCCC
CAGGCTCCCCAGCAGGCAGAAGTATGCAAAGCATGCATCTCAATTAGTCAGCAACCAGGTGTGGAAAGTC
CCCAGGCTCCCCAGCAGGCAGAAGTATGCAAAGCATGCATCTCAATTAGTCAGCAACCATAGTCCCGCCC
CTAACTCCGCCCATCCCGCCCCTAACTCCGCCCAGTTCCGCCCATTCTCCGCCCCATGGCTGACTAATTT
TTTTTATTTATGCAGAGGCCGAGGCCGCCTCTGCCTCTGAGCTATTCCAGAAGTAGTGAGGAGGCTTTTT
TGGAGGCCTAGGCTTTTGCAAAAAGCTCCCGGGAGCTTGTATATCCATTTTCGGATCTGATCAAGAGACA
GGATGAGGATCGTTTCGCATGATTGAACAAGATGGATTGCACGCAGGTTCTCCGGCCGCTTGGGTGGAGA
GGCTATTCGGCTATGACTGGGCACAACAGACAATCGGCTGCTCTGATGCCGCCGTGTTCCGGCTGTCAGC
GCAGGGGCGCCCGGTTCTTTTTGTCAAGACCGACCTGTCCGGTGCCCTGAATGAACTGCAGGACGAGGCA
GCGCGGCTATCGTGGCTGGCCACGACGGGCGTTCCTTGCGCAGCTGTGCTCGACGTTGTCACTGAAGCGG
GAAGGGACTGGCTGCTATTGGGCGAAGTGCCGGGGCAGGATCTCCTGTCATCTCACCTTGCTCCTGCCGA
GAAAGTATCCATCATGGCTGATGCAATGCGGCGGCTGCATACGCTTGATCCGGCTACCTGCCCATTCGAC
CACCAAGCGAAACATCGCATCGAGCGAGCACGTACTCGGATGGAAGCCGGTCTTGTCGATCAGGATGATC
TGGACGAAGAGCATCAGGGGCTCGCGCCAGCCGAACTGTTCGCCAGGCTCAAGGCGCGCATGCCCGACGG
CGAGGATCTCGTCGTGACCCATGGCGATGCCTGCTTGCCGAATATCATGGTGGAAAATGGCCGCTTTTCT
GGATTCATCGACTGTGGCCGGCTGGGTGTGGCGGACCGCTATCAGGACATAGCGTTGGCTACCCGTGATA
TTGCTGAAGAGCTTGGCGGCGAATGGGCTGACCGCTTCCTCGTGCTTTACGGTATCGCCGCTCCCGATTC
GCAGCGCATCGCCTTCTATCGCCTTCTTGACGAGTTCTTCTGAGCGGGACTCTGGGGTTCGAAATGACCG
ACCAAGCGACGCCCAACCTGCCATCACGAGATTTCGATTCCACCGCCGCCTTCTATGAAAGGTTGGGCTT
CGGAATCGTTTTCCGGGACGCCGGCTGGATGATCCTCCAGCGCGGGGATCTCATGCTGGAGTTCTTCGCC
CACCCCAACTTGTTTATTGCAGCTTATAATGGTTACAAATAAAGCAATAGCATCACAAATTTCACAAATA
AAGCATTTTTTTCACTGCATTCTAGTTGTGGTTTGTCCAAACTCATCAATGTATCTTATCATGTCTGTAT
ACCGTCGACCTCTAGCTAGAGCTTGGCGTAATCATGGTCATAGCTGTTTCCTGTGTGAAATTGTTATCCG
CTCACAATTCCACACAACATACGAGCCGGAAGCATAAAGTGTAAAGCCTGGGGTGCCTAATGAGTGAGCT
AACTCACATTAATTGCGTTGCGCTCACTGCCCGCTTTCCAGTCGGGAAACCTGTCGTGCCAGCTGCATTA
ATGAATCGGCCAACGCGCGGGGAGAGGCGGTTTGCGTATTGGGCGCTCTTCCGCTTCCTCGCTCACTGAC
TCGCTGCGCTCGGTCGTTCGGCTGCGGCGAGCGGTATCAGCTCACTCAAAGGCGGTAATACGGTTATCCA
CAGAATCAGGGGATAACGCAGGAAAGAACATGTGAGCAAAAGGCCAGCAAAAGGCCAGGAACCGTAAAAA
GGCCGCGTTGCTGGCGTTTTTCCATAGGCTCCGCCCCCCTGACGAGCATCACAAAAATCGACGCTCAAGT
CAGAGGTGGCGAAACCCGACAGGACTATAAAGATACCAGGCGTTTCCCCCTGGAAGCTCCCTCGTGCGCT
CTCCTGTTCCGACCCTGCCGCTTACCGGATACCTGTCCGCCTTTCTCCCTTCGGGAAGCGTGGCGCTTTC
TCATAGCTCACGCTGTAGGTATCTCAGTTCGGTGTAGGTCGTTCGCTCCAAGCTGGGCTGTGTGCACGAA
CCCCCCGTTCAGCCCGACCGCTGCGCCTTATCCGGTAACTATCGTCTTGAGTCCAACCCGGTAAGACACG
ACTTATCGCCACTGGCAGCAGCCACTGGTAACAGGATTAGCAGAGCGAGGTATGTAGGCGGTGCTACAGA
GTTCTTGAAGTGGTGGCCTAACTACGGCTACACTAGAAGAACAGTATTTGGTATCTGCGCTCTGCTGAAG
CCAGTTACCTTCGGAAAAAGAGTTGGTAGCTCTTGATCCGGCAAACAAACCACCGCTGGTAGCGGTGGTT
TTTTTGTTTGCAAGCAGCAGATTACGCGCAGAAAAAAAGGATCTCAAGAAGATCCTTTGATCTTTTCTAC
GGGGTCTGACGCTCAGTGGAACGAAAACTCACGTTAAGGGATTTTGGTCATGAGATTATCAAAAAGGATC
TTCACCTAGATCCTTTTAAATTAAAAATGAAGTTTTAAATCAATCTAAAGTATATATGAGTAAACTTGGT
CTGACAGTTACCAATGCTTAATCAGTGAGGCACCTATCTCAGCGATCTGTCTATTTCGTTCATCCATAGT
TGCCTGACTCCCCGTCGTGTAGATAACTACGATACGGGAGGGCTTACCATCTGGCCCCAGTGCTGCAATG
ATACCGCGAGACCCACGCTCACCGGCTCCAGATTTATCAGCAATAAACCAGCCAGCCGGAAGGGCCGAGC
GCAGAAGTGGTCCTGCAACTTTATCCGCCTCCATCCAGTCTATTAATTGTTGCCGGGAAGCTAGAGTAAG
TAGTTCGCCAGTTAATAGTTTGCGCAACGTTGTTGCCATTGCTACAGGCATCGTGGTGTCACGCTCGTCG
TTTGGTATGGCTTCATTCAGCTCCGGTTCCCAACGATCAAGGCGAGTTACATGATCCCCCATGTTGTGCA
AAAAAGCGGTTAGCTCCTTCGGTCCTCCGATCGTTGTCAGAAGTAAGTTGGCCGCAGTGTTATCACTCAT
GGTTATGGCAGCACTGCATAATTCTCTTACTGTCATGCCATCCGTAAGATGCTTTTCTGTGACTGGTGAG
TACTCAACCAAGTCATTCTGAGAATAGTGTATGCGGCGACCGAGTTGCTCTTGCCCGGCGTCAATACGGG
ATAATACCGCGCCACATAGCAGAACTTTAAAAGTGCTCATCATTGGAAAACGTTCTTCGGGGCGAAAACT
CTCAAGGATCTTACCGCTGTTGAGATCCAGTTCGATGTAACCCACTCGTGCACCCAACTGATCTTCAGCA
TCTTTTACTTTCACCAGCGTTTCTGGGTGAGCAAAAACAGGAAGGCAAAATGCCGCAAAAAAGGGAATAA
GGGCGACACGGAAATGTTGAATACTCATACTCTTCCTTTTTCAATATTATTGAAGCATTTATCAGGGTTA
TTGTCTCATGAGCGGATACATATTTGAATGTATTTAGAAAAATAAACAAATAGGGGTTCCGCGCACATTT
CCCCGAAAAGTGCCACCTGACGTCGACGGATCGGGAGATCTCCCGATCCCCTATGGTGCACTCTCAGTAC
AATCTGCTCTGATGCCGCATAGTTAAGCCAGTATCTGCTCCCTGCTTGTGTGTTGGAGGTCGCTGAGTAG
TGCGCGAGCAAAATTTAAGCTACAACAAGGCAAGGCTTGACCGACAATTGCATGAAGAATCTGCTTAGGG
TTAGGCGTTTTGCGCTGCTTCGCGATGTACGGGCCAGATATACGCGTT
Features (pLannotate 1.2.2; 23 found; start..end, strand, type, name):
      1..380     +  enhancer       CMV enhancer: human cytomegalovirus immediate early enhancer
    381..584     +  promoter       CMV promoter: human cytomegalovirus (CMV) immediate early promoter
    580..613     +  LTR            5' LTR (truncated) (fragment): truncated 5' long terminal repeat (LTR) from HIV-1
    629..647     +  promoter       T7 promoter: promoter for bacteriophage T7 RNA polymerase
    806..826     +  CDS            3xFLAG (fragment): three tandem FLAG® epitope tags
    839..1912    +  CDS            GPR87: GPR87_HUMAN - Also known as GPR95. Experimental evidence at transcript level: Swiss-Prot protein existence level 2. Receptor for lysophosphatidic acid (LPA). Necessary for p53/TP53-dependent survival in response to DNA damage. From Homo sapiens (Human).
   2033..2646    +  CDS            TetR (fragment): tetracycline repressor TetR; tetR from transposon Tn10; TetR binds to the tetracycline operator tetO to inhibit transcription. This inhibition can be relieved by adding tetracycline or doxycycline.
   2798..3031    +  CDS            VP16 AD: transcriptional activation domain of herpes simplex virus protein VP16 (Triezenberg et al., 1988; Cousens et al., 1989); UL48
   3072..3296    +  polyA_signal   bGH poly(A) signal: bovine growth hormone polyadenylation signal
   3300..3321    +  promoter       SV40 promoter (fragment): SV40 enhancer and early promoter
   3342..3770    +  rep_origin     f1 ori (sequence partly withheld): f1 bacteriophage origin of replication; arrow indicates direction of (+) strand synthesis
   3784..4113    +  promoter       SV40 promoter: SV40 enhancer and early promoter
   4180..4971    +  CDS            neo: KKA2_KLEPN - Also known as kan, nptII. Experimental evidence at protein level: Swiss-Prot protein existence level 1. Resistance to kanamycin, neomycin, paromomycin, ribostamycin, butirosin and gentamicin B. From Klebsiella pneumoniae.
   4995..5153    +  CDS            ble (fragment): BLE_KLEPN - Experimental evidence at protein level: Swiss-Prot protein existence level 1. Binding protein with a strong affinity to the bleomycin family of antibiotics. Binds to CL990; an antimitotic-antibiotic compound. From Klebsiella pneumoniae.
   5148..5269    +  polyA_signal   SV40 poly(A) signal: SV40 polyadenylation signal
   5342..5358    -  protein_bind   lac operator: The lac repressor binds to the lac operator to inhibit transcription in E. coli. This inhibition can be relieved by adding lactose or isopropyl-β-D-thiogalactopyranoside (IPTG). lac repressor encoded by lacI
   5366..5396    -  promoter       lac promoter: promoter for the E. coli lac operon
   5411..5432    -  protein_bind   CAP binding site: CAP binding activates transcription in the presence of cAMP. E. coli catabolite activator protein
   5445..5537    -  CDS            lacI (fragment): lac repressor; lacI; The lac repressor binds to the lac operator to inhibit transcription in E. coli. This inhibition can be relieved by adding lactose or isopropyl-β-D-thiogalactopyranoside (IPTG).
   5720..6308    -  rep_origin     ori: high-copy-number ColE1/pMB1/pBR322/pUC origin of replication
   6479..7339    -  CDS            AmpR: β-lactamase; bla; confers resistance to ampicillin, carbenicillin, and related antibiotics
   7340..7444    -  promoter       AmpR promoter: bla
   7503..7555    -  misc_feature   bom (fragment): basis of mobility region from pBR322
