[The description below was written by a language model from this plasmid's Addgene catalogue record and pLannotate feature annotations shown in this document.]
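Description:
GPR87-Tango is a mammalian expression plasmid from the PRESTO-Tango collection, built on an "empty Tango" backbone that the depositor notes was derived from pcDNA3.1(+). It is propagated in E. coli as a high-copy plasmid through a ColE1/pUC-type origin with ampicillin resistance (AmpR under its own bla promoter). It also carries an f1 origin and an SV40 promoter-driven neomycin resistance cassette with an SV40 polyadenylation signal, allowing G418 selection of mammalian cells.

The payload is a single fusion reading frame driven by the CMV enhancer and immediate early promoter and terminated by the bGH polyadenylation signal. An N-terminal FLAG epitope supplied by the backbone precedes the 1,074 bp human GPR87 coding sequence; GPR87 is annotated as a lysophosphatidic acid receptor. Downstream of the receptor lie TetR and the VP16 activation domain, which together form the tetracycline transactivator tTA. The short stretch between the receptor and TetR is not annotated in the feature table, so the linker elements there cannot be described from this record.

According to the stated purpose, receptor activation is read out as transcriptional output following arrestin translocation, so the tethered tTA serves as the signal that drives a reporter. The reporter itself is not part of this plasmid. The design allows G protein-independent screening of many GPCRs in parallel. This clone was produced under a programme aimed at understudied druggable proteins. The depositor cautions that the restriction site downstream of tTA may be XbaI rather than XhoI in many of these vectors. Small annotated fragments, such as the HIV-1 LTR, ble and lacI pieces, appear to be partial matches or backbone remnants rather than functional elements.
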