Addgene plasmid #66379: GPR87-Tango
Purpose: Expression of G protein-coupled receptors for PRESTO-Tango: parallel receptorome expression and screening via transcriptional output, with transcriptional activation following arrestin translocation
Depositing lab: Bryan Roth. Publication: PRESTO-Tango as an open-source resource for interrogation of the druggable human GPCRome. Kroeze WK, Sassano MF, Huang XP, Lansu K, McCorvy JD, Giguere PM, Sciaky N, Roth BL. Nat Struct Mol Biol. 2015 May;22(5):362-9. doi: 10.1038/nsmb.3014. Epub 2015 Apr 20. PubMed 25895059.
Backbone
  Vector backbone: empty Tango
  Backbone size w/o insert (bp): 6632
  Vector type: Mammalian Expression
  Selectable markers: Neomycin (select with G418)
Growth in bacteria
  Bacterial resistance: Ampicillin, 100 μg/mL
  Growth temperature: 37°C
  Growth strain: DH5alpha
  Copy number: High Copy
Gene/Insert
  Gene/Insert name: GPR87
  Species: H. sapiens (human)
  Insert size (bp): 1074
  Entrez Gene: GPR87 (a.k.a. FKSG78, GPR95, KPG_002)
  Promoter: CMV
  Tag / fusion protein: FLAG (N terminal on backbone)
  Cloning method: Restriction Enzyme; 5′ cloning site NotI (not destroyed); 3′ cloning site XhoI (unknown if destroyed)
  Sequencing primers: 5′ CMV-F; 3′ Tet-R
Terms and licenses: Academic/Nonprofit Terms; Industry Terms: Not Available to Industry
Depositor comments: Please note: Most of the PRESTO-Tango vectors do not contain the XhoI cut site downstream of the tTA sequence and instead carry an XbaI site. If you need to perform an XhoI digest we recommend sequencing with a forward primer at the C-terminus of tTA to determine which of the two sites is present. Suggested primer: 5-gagctccacttagacggcgagg-3. Original backbone was pcDNA3.1(+). These plasmids were generated as part of the Illuminating the Druggable Genome (IDG) program sponsored by the NIH Common Fund. The goal of this program is to identify, gather, and distribute information and resources for proteins that currently are not well-studied yet belong to commonly drug-targeted protein families: protein kinases, non-olfactory G-protein coupled receptors (GPCRs), and ion channels. The IDG program is designed to develop fundamental research tools for understudied proteins, elucidate their function, and disseminate the IDG-related resources and data to the greater scientific community.
How to cite: GPR87-Tango was a gift from Bryan Roth (Addgene plasmid # 66379 ; http://n2t.net/addgene:66379 ; RRID:Addgene_66379)
