>Addgene plasmid #66379 | GPR87-Tango | depositor partial sequence | sequence record 113371 | empty Tango
GACGGATCGGGAGATCTCCCGATCCCCTATGGTGCACTCTCAGTACAATCTGCTCTGATGCCGCATAGTT
AAGCCAGTATCTGCTCCCTGCTTGTGTGTTGGAGGTCGCTGAGTAGTGCGCGAGCAAAATTTAAGCTACA
ACAAGGCAAGGCTTGACCGACAATTGCATGAAGAATCTGCTTAGGGTTAGGCGTTTTGCGCTGCTTCGCG
ATGTACGGGCCAGATATACGCGTTGACATTGATTATTGACTAGTTATTAATAGTAATCAATTACGGGGTC
ATTAGTTCATAGCCCATATATGGAGTTCCGCGTTACATAACTTACGGTAAATGGCCCGCCTGGCTGACCG
CCCAACGACCCCCGCCCATTGACGTCAATAATGACGTATGTTCCCATAGTAACGCCAATAGGGACTTTCC
ATTGACGTCAATGGGTGGAGTATTTACGGTAAACTGCCCACTTGGCAGTACATCAAGTGTATCATATGCC
AAGTACGCCCCCTATTGACGTCAATGACGGTAAATGGCCCGCCTGGCATTATGCCCAGTACATGACCTTA
TGGGACTTTCCTACTTGGCAGTACATCTACGTATTAGTCATCGCTATTACCATGGTGATGCGGTTTTGGC
AGTACATCAATGGGCGTGGATAGCGGTTTGACTCACGGGGATTTCCAAGTCTCCACCCCATTGACGTCAA
TGGGAGTTTGTTTTGGCACCAAAATCAACGGGACTTTCCAAAATGTCGTAACAACTCCGCCCCATTGACG
CAAATGGGCGGTAGGCGTGTACGGTGGGAGGTCTATATAAGCAGAGCTCTCTGGCTAACTAGAGAACCCA
CTGCTTACTGGCTTATCGAAATTAATACGACTCACTATAGGGAGACCCAAGCTGGCTAGCGTTTAAACTT
AAGCTTGGTACCGAGCTCGGATCCACTAGTCCAGTGTGGTGGAATTCTGCAGATATCCAGCACAGTGGCG
GCCGCGCCACCATGAAGACGATCATCGCCCTGAGCTACATCTTCTGCCTGGTATTCGCCGACTACAAGGA
CGATGATGACGCCAGCATCGATACCGGTGGACGCACCCCACCCAGCCTGGGTCCCCAAGATGAGTCCTGC
ACCACCGCCAGCTCCTCCCTGGCCAAGGACACTTCATCGACCGGTGAGAACCTGTACTTCCAGCTAAGAT
TAGATAAAAGTAAAGTGATTAACAGCGCATTAGAGCTGCTTAATGAGGTCGGAATCGAAGGTTTAACAAC
CCGTAAACTCGCCCAGAAGCTAGGTGTAGAGCAGCCTACATTGTATTGGCATGTAAAAAATAAGCGGGCT
TTGCTCGACGCCTTAGCCATTGAGATGTTAGATAGGCACCATACTCACTTTTGCCCTTTAGAAGGGGAAA
GCTGGCAAGATTTTTTACGTAATAACGCTAAAAGTTTTAGATGTGCTTTACTAAGTCATCGCGATGGAGC
AAAAGTACATTTAGGTACACGGCCTACAGAAAAACAGTATGAAACTCTCGAAAATCAATTAGCCTTTTTA
TGCCAACAAGGTTTTTCACTAGAGAATGCATTATATGCACTCAGCGCTGTGGGGCATTTTACTTTAGGTT
GCGTATTGGAAGATCAAGAGCATCAAGTCGCTAAAGAAGAAAGGGAAACACCTACTACTGATAGTATGCC
GCCATTATTACGACAAGCTATCGAATTATTTGATCACCAAGGTGCAGAGCCAGCCTTCTTATTCGGCCTT
GAATTGATCATATGCGGATTAGAAAAACAACTTAAATGTGAAAGTGGGTCCGCGTACAGCCGCGCGCGTA
CGAAAAACAATTACGGGTCTACCATCGAGGGCCTGCTCGATCTCCCGGACGACGACGCCCCCGAAGAGGC
GGGGCTGGCGGCTCCGCGCCTGTCCTTTCTCCCCGCGGGACACACGCGCAGACTGTCGACGGCCCCCCCG
ACCGATGTCAGCCTGGGGGACGAGCTCCACTTAGACGGCGAGGACGTGGCGATGGCGCATGCCGACGCGC
TAGACGATTTCGATCTGGACATGTTGGGGGACGGGGATTCCCCGGGTCCGGGATTTACCCCCCACGACTC
CGCCCCCTACGGCGCTCTGGATATGGCCGACTTCGAGTTTGAGCAGATGTTTACCGATGCCCTTGGAATT
GACGAGTACGGTGGGTAGCTCGAGTCTAGAGGGCCCGTTTAAACCCGCTGATCAGCCTCGACTGTGCCTT
CTAGTTGCCAGCCATCTGTTGTTTGCCCCTCCCCCGTGCCTTCCTTGACCCTGGAAGGTGCCACTCCCAC
TGTCCTTTCCTAATAAAATGAGGAAATTGCATCGCATTGTCTGAGTAGGTGTCATTCTATTCTGGGGGGT
GGGGTGGGGCAGGACAGCAAGGGGGAGGATTGGGAAGACAATAGCAGGCATGCTGGGGATGCGGTGGGCT
CTATGGCTTCTGAGGCGGAAAGAACCAGCTGGGGCTCTAGGGGGTATCCCC
[124 nt withheld, positions 2502-2625]
C
[91 nt withheld, positions 2627-2717]
A
[49 nt withheld, positions 2719-2767]
CCTTTGACGTTGGAGTCCACGTTCTTT
[37 nt withheld, positions 2795-2831]
ACCCTATCTCGGTCTATTCTTTTGATTTATAAGGGATTTTGCCGATTTCGGCCTATTGGTTAAAAAATGA
GCTGATTTAACAAAAATTTAACGCGAATTAATTCTGTGGAATGTGTGTCAGTTAGGGTGTGGAAAGTCCC
CAGGCTCCCCAGCAGGCAGAAGTATGCAAAGCATGCATCTCAATTAGTCAGCAACCAGGTGTGGAAAGTC
CCCAGGCTCCCCAGCAGGCAGAAGTATGCAAAGCATGCATCTCAATTAGTCAGCAACCATAGTCCCGCCC
CTAACTCCGCCCATCCCGCCCCTAACTCCGCCCAGTTCCGCCCATTCTCCGCCCCATGGCTGACTAATTT
TTTTTATTTATGCAGAGGCCGAGGCCGCCTCTGCCTCTGAGCTATTCCAGAAGTAGTGAGGAGGCTTTTT
TGGAGGCCTAGGCTTTTGCAAAAAGCTCCCGGGAGCTTGTATATCCATTTTCGGATCTGATCAAGAGACA
GGATGAGGATCGTTTCGCATGATTGAACAAGATGGATTGCACGCAGGTTCTCCGGCCGCTTGGGTGGAGA
GGCTATTCGGCTATGACTGGGCACAACAGACAATCGGCTGCTCTGATGCCGCCGTGTTCCGGCTGTCAGC
GCAGGGGCGCCCGGTTCTTTTTGTCAAGACCGACCTGTCCGGTGCCCTGAATGAACTGCAGGACGAGGCA
GCGCGGCTATCGTGGCTGGCCACGACGGGCGTTCCTTGCGCAGCTGTGCTCGACGTTGTCACTGAAGCGG
GAAGGGACTGGCTGCTATTGGGCGAAGTGCCGGGGCAGGATCTCCTGTCATCTCACCTTGCTCCTGCCGA
GAAAGTATCCATCATGGCTGATGCAATGCGGCGGCTGCATACGCTTGATCCGGCTACCTGCCCATTCGAC
CACCAAGCGAAACATCGCATCGAGCGAGCACGTACTCGGATGGAAGCCGGTCTTGTCGATCAGGATGATC
TGGACGAAGAGCATCAGGGGCTCGCGCCAGCCGAACTGTTCGCCAGGCTCAAGGCGCGCATGCCCGACGG
CGAGGATCTCGTCGTGACCCATGGCGATGCCTGCTTGCCGAATATCATGGTGGAAAATGGCCGCTTTTCT
GGATTCATCGACTGTGGCCGGCTGGGTGTGGCGGACCGCTATCAGGACATAGCGTTGGCTACCCGTGATA
TTGCTGAAGAGCTTGGCGGCGAATGGGCTGACCGCTTCCTCGTGCTTTACGGTATCGCCGCTCCCGATTC
GCAGCGCATCGCCTTCTATCGCCTTCTTGACGAGTTCTTCTGAGCGGGACTCTGGGGTTCGAAATGACCG
ACCAAGCGACGCCCAACCTGCCATCACGAGATTTCGATTCCACCGCCGCCTTCTATGAAAGGTTGGGCTT
CGGAATCGTTTTCCGGGACGCCGGCTGGATGATCCTCCAGCGCGGGGATCTCATGCTGGAGTTCTTCGCC
CACCCCAACTTGTTTATTGCAGCTTATAATGGTTACAAATAAAGCAATAGCATCACAAATTTCACAAATA
AAGCATTTTTTTCACTGCATTCTAGTTGTGGTTTGTCCAAACTCATCAATGTATCTTATCATGTCTGTAT
ACCGTCGACCTCTAGCTAGAGCTTGGCGTAATCATGGTCATAGCTGTTTCCTGTGTGAAATTGTTATCCG
CTCACAATTCCACACAACATACGAGCCGGAAGCATAAAGTGTAAAGCCTGGGGTGCCTAATGAGTGAGCT
AACTCACATTAATTGCGTTGCGCTCACTGCCCGCTTTCCAGTCGGGAAACCTGTCGTGCCAGCTGCATTA
ATGAATCGGCCAACGCGCGGGGAGAGGCGGTTTGCGTATTGGGCGCTCTTCCGCTTCCTCGCTCACTGAC
TCGCTGCGCTCGGTCGTTCGGCTGCGGCGAGCGGTATCAGCTCACTCAAAGGCGGTAATACGGTTATCCA
CAGAATCAGGGGATAACGCAGGAAAGAACATGTGAGCAAAAGGCCAGCAAAAGGCCAGGAACCGTAAAAA
GGCCGCGTTGCTGGCGTTTTTCCATAGGCTCCGCCCCCCTGACGAGCATCACAAAAATCGACGCTCAAGT
CAGAGGTGGCGAAACCCGACAGGACTATAAAGATACCAGGCGTTTCCCCCTGGAAGCTCCCTCGTGCGCT
CTCCTGTTCCGACCCTGCCGCTTACCGGATACCTGTCCGCCTTTCTCCCTTCGGGAAGCGTGGCGCTTTC
TCATAGCTCACGCTGTAGGTATCTCAGTTCGGTGTAGGTCGTTCGCTCCAAGCTGGGCTGTGTGCACGAA
CCCCCCGTTCAGCCCGACCGCTGCGCCTTATCCGGTAACTATCGTCTTGAGTCCAACCCGGTAAGACACG
ACTTATCGCCACTGGCAGCAGCCACTGGTAACAGGATTAGCAGAGCGAGGTATGTAGGCGGTGCTACAGA
GTTCTTGAAGTGGTGGCCTAACTACGGCTACACTAGAAGAACAGTATTTGGTATCTGCGCTCTGCTGAAG
CCAGTTACCTTCGGAAAAAGAGTTGGTAGCTCTTGATCCGGCAAACAAACCACCGCTGGTAGCGGTTTTT
TTGTTTGCAAGCAGCAGATTACGCGCAGAAAAAAAGGATCTCAAGAAGATCCTTTGATCTTTTCTACGGG
GTCTGACGCTCAGTGGAACGAAAACTCACGTTAAGGGATTTTGGTCATGAGATTATCAAAAAGGATCTTC
ACCTAGATCCTTTTAAATTAAAAATGAAGTTTTAAATCAATCTAAAGTATATATGAGTAAACTTGGTCTG
ACAGTTACCAATGCTTAATCAGTGAGGCACCTATCTCAGCGATCTGTCTATTTCGTTCATCCATAGTTGC
CTGACTCCCCGTCGTGTAGATAACTACGATACGGGAGGGCTTACCATCTGGCCCCAGTGCTGCAATGATA
CCGCGAGACCCACGCTCACCGGCTCCAGATTTATCAGCAATAAACCAGCCAGCCGGAAGGGCCGAGCGCA
GAAGTGGTCCTGCAACTTTATCCGCCTCCATCCAGTCTATTAATTGTTGCCGGGAAGCTAGAGTAAGTAG
TTCGCCAGTTAATAGTTTGCGCAACGTTGTTGCCATTGCTACAGGCATCGTGGTGTCACGCTCGTCGTTT
GGTATGGCTTCATTCAGCTCCGGTTCCCAACGATCAAGGCGAGTTACATGATCCCCCATGTTGTGCAAAA
AAGCGGTTAGCTCCTTCGGTCCTCCGATCGTTGTCAGAAGTAAGTTGGCCGCAGTGTTATCACTCATGGT
TATGGCAGCACTGCATAATTCTCTTACTGTCATGCCATCCGTAAGATGCTTTTCTGTGACTGGTGAGTAC
TCAACCAAGTCATTCTGAGAATAGTGTATGCGGCGACCGAGTTGCTCTTGCCCGGCGTCAATACGGGATA
ATACCGCGCCACATAGCAGAACTTTAAAAGTGCTCATCATTGGAAAACGTTCTTCGGGGCGAAAACTCTC
AAGGATCTTACCGCTGTTGAGATCCAGTTCGATGTAACCCACTCGTGCACCCAACTGATCTTCAGCATCT
TTTACTTTCACCAGCGTTTCTGGGTGAGCAAAAACAGGAAGGCAAAATGCCGCAAAAAAGGGAATAAGGG
CGACACGGAAATGTTGAATACTCATACTCTTCCTTTTTCAATATTATTGAAGCATTTATCAGGGTTATTG
TCTCATGAGCGGATACATATTTGAATGTATTTAGAAAAATAAACAAATAGGGGTTCCGCGCACATTTCCC
CGAAAAGTGCCACCTGACGTC
