>Addgene plasmid #66379 | GPR87-Tango | depositor partial sequence | sequence record 113372 | GPR87
ATGGGCTTTAATTTGACTTTGGCCAAACTTCCGAATAATGAGCTTCACGGGCAGGAGAGTCATAACAGCG
GCAATAGATCCGACGGCCCGGGGAAAAATACAACACTCCACAATGAGTTTGACACCATCGTGCTCCCTGT
ACTGTATCTCATCATCTTCGTTGCATCCATCCTGCTTAACGGCCTCGCAGTGTGGATTTTTTTCCACATA
AGGAACAAGACATCTTTCATATTTTACCTCAAAAACATAGTCGTGGCTGATCTGATAATGACCCTCACTT
TCCCCTTTCGAATAGTACACGACGCCGGCTTTGGCCCCTGGTATTTCAAGTTCATACTGTGTCGCTATAC
TAGCGTCCTGTTCTACGCTAATATGTACACATCTATCGTTTTCCTGGGACTGATCTCTATCGACAGATAC
CTGAAAGTCGTAAAACCGTTCGGGGACAGTCGAATGTACAGTATCACATTCACGAAGGTCCTCAGTGTAT
GCGTGTGGGTGATCATGGCTGTTCTTAGTCTGCCTAACATAATTCTGACAAATGGGCAGCCCACTGAGGA
CAACATCCACGATTGCTCAAAGCTTAAATCTCCGCTTGGGGTGAAGTGGCATACTGCCGTGACATACGTT
AATTCTTGCCTGTTTGTCGCCGTACTTGTCATTCTGATTGGCTGTTATATCGCTATCTCTAGGTACATTC
ACAAGTCCTCAAGGCAGTTTATAAGTCAGTCATCCAGAAAGAGGAAACATAATCAGAGCATCAGAGTGGT
GGTCGCAGTATTCTTTACATGTTTTCTGCCTTACCACCTGTGTCGGATCCCATTTACCTTCAGCCATCTC
GATCGGTTGCTCGACGAGAGCGCTCAAAAAATCTTGTACTATTGTAAGGAGATCACGCTGTTCCTGTCTG
CCTGCAATGTGTGCCTCGATCCTATTATTTATTTCTTCATGTGTCGGAGCTTCTCAAGAAGACTTTTCAA
GAAAAGTAATATCAGAACGCGATCTGAGAGCATTCGAAGCTTGCAGTCTGTAAGAAGGTCCGAAGTGCGG
ATTTACTACGACTATACAGATGTG
