>Addgene plasmid #66379 | GPR87-Tango | addgene partial sequence | sequence record 119867 | CMV-F 5'-CGCAAATGGGCGGTAGGCGTG-3'
GCTCTCTGGCTAACTAGAGAACCCACTGCTTACTGGCTTATCGAAATTAATACGACTCACTATAGGGAGA
CCCAAGCTGGCTAGCGTTTAAACTTAAGCTTGGTACCGAGCTCGGATCCACTAGTCCAGTGTGGTGGAAT
TCTGCAGATATCCAGCACAGTGGCGGCCGCGCCACCATGAAGACGATCATCGCCCTGAGCTACATCTTCT
GCCTGGTATTCGCCGACTACAAGGACGATGATGACGCCAGCATCGATATGGGCTTTAATTTGACTTTGGC
CAAACTTCCGAATAATGAGCTTCACGGGCAGGAGAGTCATAACAGCGGCAATAGATCCGACGGCCCGGGG
AAAAATACAACACTCCACAATGAGTTTGACACCATCGTGCTCCCTGTACTGTATCTCATCATCTTCGTTG
CATCCATCCTGCTTAACGGCCTCGCAGTGTGGATTTTTTTCCACATAAGGAACAAGACATCTTTCATATT
TTACCTCAAAAACATAGTCGTGGCTGATCTGATAATGACCCTCACTTTCCCCTTTCGAATAGTACACGAC
GCCGGCTTTGGCCCCTGGTATTTCAAGTTCATACTGTGTCGCTATACTAGCGTCCTGTTCTACGCTAATA
TGTACACATCTATCGTTTTCCTGGGACTGATCTCTATCGACAGATACCTGAAAGTCGTAAAACCGTTCGG
GGACAGTCGAATGTACAGTATCACATTCACGAAGGTCCTCAGTGTATGCGTGTGGGTGATCATGGCTGTT
CTTAGTCTGCCTAACATAATTCTGACAAATGGGCAGCCCACTGAGGACAACATCCACGATTGCTCAAAGC
TTAAATCTCCGCTTGGGGTGAAGTGGCATACTGCCGTGACATACGTTAATTCTTGCCTGTTTGTCGCCGT
ACTTGTCATTCTGATTGGCTGTTATATCGCTATCTCTAGGTACATTCACAAGTCCTCAAGGCAGTTTATA
AGTCAGTCATCC
