>Addgene plasmid #66379 | GPR87-Tango | addgene partial sequence | sequence record 119868 | Tet-R 5'-GGCGAGTTTACGGGTTGTTA-3'
GCTGTTAATCACTTTAACTTTTATCTAATCTTAGCTGGAAGTACAGGTTCTCACCGGTCGATGAAGTGTC
CTTGGCCAGGGAGGAGCTGGCGGTGGTGCAGGACTCATCTTGGGGACCCAGGCTGGGTGGGGTGCGTCCA
CCGGTATCGATCACATCTGTATAGTCGTAGTAAATCCGCACTTCGGACCTTCTTACAGACTGCAAGCTTC
GAATGCTCTCAGATCGCGTTCTGATATTACTTTTCTTGAAAAGTCTTCTTGAGAAGCTCCGACACATGAA
GAAATAAATAATAGGATCGAGGCACACATTGCAGGCAGACAGGAACAGCGTGATCTCCTTACAATAGTAC
AAGATTTTTTGAGCGCTCTCGTCGAGCAACCGATCGAGATGGCTGAAGGTAAATGGGATCCGACACAGGT
GGTAAGGCAGAAAACATGTAAAGAATACTGCGACCACCACTCTGATGCTCTGATTATGTTTCCTCTTTCT
GGATGACTGACTTATAAACTGCCTTGAGGACTTGTGAATGTACCTAGAGATAGCGATATAACAGCCAATC
AGAATGACAAGTACGGCGACAAACAGGCAAGAATTAACGTATGTCACGGCAGTATGCCACTTCACCCCAA
GCGGAGATTTAAGCTTTGAGCAATCGTGGATGTTGTCCTCAGTGGGCTGCCCATTTGTCAGAATTATGTT
AGGCAGACTAAGAACAGCCATGATCACCCACACGCATACACTGAGGACCTTCGTGAATGTGATACTGTAC
ATTCGACTGTCCCCGAACGGTTTTACGACTTTCAGGTATCTGTCGATAGAGATCAGTCCCAGGAAAACGA
TAGATGTGTACATATTAGCGTAGAACAGGACGCTAGTATAGCGACACAGTATGAACTTGAAATACCAGGG
GCCAAAGCCGGCGTCGTGTACTATTCGAAAGGGGAAAGTGAGGGTCATTATCAGATCAGCCACGACTATG
TTTTTGAGGTAAAATATGAAAA
